>Addgene plasmid #102996 | pAAV-synp-F-synaptophysin-GCaMP6f | addgene full sequence | sequence record 218069 | Addgene NGS Result
CCTGCAGGCAGCTGCGCGCTCGCTCGCTCACTGAGGCCGCCCGGGCGTCGGGCGACCTTTGGTCGCCCGG
CCTCAGTGAGCGAGCGAGCGCGCAGAGAGGGAGTGGCCAACTCCATCACTAGGGGTTCCTGCGGCCGCAC
GCGTGTGTCTAGACTGCAGAGGGCCCTGCGTATGAGTGCAAGTGGGTTTTAGGACCAGGATGAGGCGGGG
TGGGGGTGCCTACCTGACGACCGACCCCGACCCACTGGACAAGCACCCAACCCCCATTCCCCAAATTGCG
CATCCCCTATCAGAGAGGGGGAGGGGAAACAGGATGCGGCGAGGCGCGTGCGCACTGCCAGCTTCAGCAC
CGCGGACAGTGCCTTCGCCCCCGCCTGGCGGCGCGCGCCACCGCCGCCTCAGCACTGAAGGCGCGCTGAC
GTCACTCGCCGGTCCCCCGCAAACTCCCCTTCCCGGCCACCTTGGTCGCGTCCGCGCCGCCGCCGGCCCA
GCCGGACCGCACCACGCGAGGCGCGAGATAGGGGGGCACGGGCGCGACCATCTGCGCTGCGGCGCCGGCG
ACTCAGCGCTGCCTCAGTCTGCGGTGGGCAGCGGAGGAGTCGTGTCGTGCCTGAGAGCGCAGTCGAGAAG
GTACCGGATCCTCTAGAGTCGACTCCGGAATAACTTCGTATAGGATACTTTATACGAAGTTATGCAGAAT
GGTAGCTGGATTGTAGCTGCTATTAGCAATATGAAACCTCTTAATAACTTCGTATAGCATACATTATACG
AAGTTATGGCGCGCCGCACCATGGACGTGGTGAATCAGCTGGTGGCTGGGGGTCAGTTCCGGGTGGTCAA
GGAGCCCCTTGGCTTCGTGAAGGTGCTGCAGTGGGTCTTTGCCATCTTCGCCTTTGCTACGTGTGGCAGC
TACACCGGGGAGCTTCGGCTGAGCGTGGAGTGTGCCAACAAGACGGAGAGTGCCCTCAACATCGAAGTTG
AATTCGAGTACCCCTTCAGGCTGCACCAAGTGTACTTTGATGCACCCTCCTGCGTCAAAGGGGGCACTAC
CAAGATCTTCCTGGTTGGGGACTACTCCTCGTCGGCTGAATTCTTTGTCACCGTGGCTGTGTTTGCCTTC
CTCTACTCCATGGGGGCCCTGGCCACCTACATCTTCCTGCAGAACAAGTACCGAGAGAACAACAAAGGGC
CTATGATGGACTTTCTGGCTACAGCCGTGTTCGCTTTCATGTGGCTAGTTAGTTCATCAGCCTGGGCCAA
AGGCCTGTCCGATGTGAAGATGGCCACGGACCCAGAGAACATTATCAAGGAGATGCCCATGTGCCGCCAG
ACAGGGAACACATGCAAGGAACTGAGGGACCCTGTGACTTCAGGACTCAACACCTCAGTGGTGTTTGGCT
TCCTGAACCTGGTGCTCTGGGTTGGCAACTTATGGTTCGTGTTCAAGGAGACAGGCTGGGCAGCCCCATT
CATGCGCGCACCTCCAGGCGCCCCGGAAAAGCAACCAGCACCTGGCGATGCCTACGGCGATGCGGGCTAC
GGGCAGGGCCCCGGAGGCTATGGGCCCCAGGACTCCTACGGGCCTCAGGGTGGTTATCAACCCGATTACG
GGCAGCCAGCCAGCGGTGGCGGTGGCTACGGGCCTCAGGGCGACTATGGGCAGCAAGGCTATGGCCAACA
GGGTGCGCCCACCTCCTTCTCCAATCAGGATCCACCGGTCGCCACCATGGTCGACTCATCACGTCGTAAG
TGGAATAAGACAGGTCACGCAGTCAGAGCTATAGGTCGGCTGAGCTCACTCGAGAACGTCTATATCAAGG
CCGACAAGCAGAAGAACGGCATCAAGGCGAACTTCAAGATCCGCCACAACATCGAGGACGGCGGCGTGCA
GCTCGCCTACCACTACCAGCAGAACACCCCCATCGGCGACGGCCCCGTGCTGCTGCCCGACAACCACTAC
CTGAGCGTGCAGTCCAAACTTTCGAAAGACCCCAACGAGAAGCGCGATCACATGGTCCTGCTGGAGTTCG
TGACCGCCGCCGGGATCACTCTCGGCATGGACGAGCTGTACAAGGGCGGTACCGGAGGGAGCATGGTGAG
CAAGGGCGAGGAGCTGTTCACCGGGGTGGTGCCCATCCTGGTCGAGCTGGACGGCGACGTAAACGGCCAC
AAGTTCAGCGTGTCCGGCGAGGGTGAGGGCGATGCCACCTACGGCAAGCTGACCCTGAAGTTCATCTGCA
CCACCGGCAAGCTGCCCGTGCCCTGGCCCACCCTCGTGACCACCCTGACCTACGGCGTGCAGTGCTTCAG
CCGCTACCCCGACCACATGAAGCAGCACGACTTCTTCAAGTCCGCCATGCCCGAAGGCTACATCCAGGAG
CGCACCATCTTCTTCAAGGACGACGGCAACTACAAGACCCGCGCCGAGGTGAAGTTCGAGGGCGACACCC
TGGTGAACCGCATCGAGCTGAAGGGCATCGACTTCAAGGAGGACGGCAACATCCTGGGGCACAAGCTGGA
GTACAACCTGCCGGACCAACTGACTGAAGAGCAGATCGCAGAATTTAAAGAGGAATTCTCCCTATTTGAC
AAGGACGGGGATGGGACAATAACAACCAAGGAGCTGGGGACGGTGATGCGGTCTCTGGGGCAGAACCCCA
CAGAAGCAGAGCTGCAGGACATGATCAATGAAGTAGATGCCGACGGTGACGGCACAATCGACTTCCCTGA
GTTCCTGACAATGATGGCAAGAAAAATGAAATACAGGGACACGGAAGAAGAAATTAGAGAAGCGTTCGGT
GTGTTTGATAAGGATGGCAATGGCTACATCAGTGCAGCAGAGCTTCGCCACGTGATGACAAACCTTGGAG
AGAAGTTAACAGATGAAGAGGTTGATGAAATGATCAGGGAAGCAGACATCGATGGGGATGGTCAGGTAAA
CTACGAAGAGTTTGTACAAATGATGACAGCGAAGTAGGCTAGCATAACTTCGTATAAAGTATCCTATACG
AAGTTATTTGCCTTAACCCAGAAATTATCACTGTTATTCTTTAGAATGGTGCAAAGAATAACTTCGTATA
ATGTATGCTATACGAAGTTATGAATTCGATATCAAGCTTATCGATAATCAACCTCTGGATTACAAAATTT
GTGAAAGATTGACTGGTATTCTTAACTATGTTGCTCCTTTTACGCTATGTGGATACGCTGCTTTAATGCC
TTTGTATCATGCTATTGCTTCCCGTATGGCTTTCATTTTCTCCTCCTTGTATAAATCCTGGTTGCTGTCT
CTTTATGAGGAGTTGTGGCCCGTTGTCAGGCAACGTGGCGTGGTGTGCACTGTGTTTGCTGACGCAACCC
CCACTGGTTGGGGCATTGCCACCACCTGTCAGCTCCTTTCCGGGACTTTCGCTTTCCCCCTCCCTATTGC
CACGGCGGAACTCATCGCCGCCTGCCTTGCCCGCTGCTGGACAGGGGCTCGGCTGTTGGGCACTGACAAT
TCCGTGGTGTTGTCGGGGAAATCATCGTCCTTTCCTTGGCTGCTCGCCTATGTTGCCACCTGGATTCTGC
GCGGGACGTCCTTCTGCTACGTCCCTTCGGCCCTCAATCCAGCGGACCTTCCTTCCCGCGGCCTGCTGCC
GGCTCTGCGGCCTCTTCCGCGTCTTCGCCTTCGCCCTCAGACGAGTCGGATCTCCCTTTGGGCCGCCTCC
CCGCATCGATACCGAGCGCTGCTCGAGAGATCTACGGGTGGCATCCCTGTGACCCCTCCCCAGTGCCTCT
CCTGGCCCTGGAAGTTGCCACTCCAGTGCCCACCAGCCTTGTCCTAATAAAATTAAGTTGCATCATTTTG
TCTGACTAGGTGTCCTTCTATAATATTATGGGGTGGAGGGGGGTGGTATGGAGCAAGGGGCAAGTTGGGA
AGACAACCTGTAGGGCCTGCGGGGTCTATTGGGAACCAAGCTGGAGTGCAGTGGCACAATCTTGGCTCAC
TGCAATCTCCGCCTCCTGGGTTCAAGCGATTCTCCTGCCTCAGCCTCCCGAGTTGTTGGGATTCCAGGCA
TGCATGACCAGGCTCAGCTAATTTTTGTTTTTTTGGTAGAGACGGGGTTTCACCATATTGGCCAGGCTGG
TCTCCAACTCCTAATCTCAGGTGATCTACCCACCTTGGCCTCCCAAATTGCTGGGATTACAGGCGTGAAC
CACTGCTCCCTTCCCTGTCCTTCTGATTTTGTAGGTAACCACGTGCGGACCGAGCGGCCGCAGGAACCCC
TAGTGATGGAGTTGGCCACTCCCTCTCTGCGCGCTCGCTCGCTCACTGAGGCCGGGCGACCAAAGGTCGC
CCGACGCCCGGGCTTTGCCCGGGCGGCCTCAGTGAGCGAGCGAGCGCGCAGCTGCCTGCAGGGGCGCCTG
ATGCGGTATTTTCTCCTTACGCATCTGTGCGGTATTTCACACCGCATA
[95 nt withheld, positions 4459-4553]
T
[46 nt withheld, positions 4555-4600]
C
[141 nt withheld, positions 4602-4742]
CCTTTGACGTTGGAGTCCACGTTCTTT
[37 nt withheld, positions 4770-4806]
ACTCTATCTCGGGCTATTCTTTTGATTTATAAGGGATTTTGCCGATTTCGGTCTATTGGTTAAAAAATGA
GCTGATTTAACAAAAATTTAACGCGAATTTTAACAAAATATTAACGTTTACAATTTTATGGTGCACTCTC
AGTACAATCTGCTCTGATGCCGCATAGTTAAGCCAGCCCCGACACCCGCCAACACCCGCTGACGCGCCCT
GACGGGCTTGTCTGCTCCCGGCATCCGCTTACAGACAAGCTGTGACCGTCTCCGGGAGCTGCATGTGTCA
GAGGTTTTCACCGTCATCACCGAAACGCGCGAGACGAAAGGGCCTCGTGATACGCCTATTTTTATAGGTT
AATGTCATGATAATAATGGTTTCTTAGACGTCAGGTGGCACTTTTCGGGGAAATGTGCGCGGAACCCCTA
TTTGTTTATTTTTCTAAATACATTCAAATATGTATCCGCTCATGAGACAATAACCCTGATAAATGCTTCA
ATAATATTGAAAAAGGAAGAGTATGAGTATTCAACATTTCCGTGTCGCCCTTATTCCCTTTTTTGCGGCA
TTTTGCCTTCCTGTTTTTGCTCACCCAGAAACGCTGGTGAAAGTAAAAGATGCTGAAGATCAGTTGGGTG
CACGAGTGGGTTACATCGAACTGGATCTCAACAGCGGTAAGATCCTTGAGAGTTTTCGCCCCGAAGAACG
TTTTCCAATGATGAGCACTTTTAAAGTTCTGCTATGTGGCGCGGTATTATCCCGTATTGACGCCGGGCAA
GAGCAACTCGGTCGCCGCATACACTATTCTCAGAATGACTTGGTTGAGTACTCACCAGTCACAGAAAAGC
ATCTTACGGATGGCATGACAGTAAGAGAATTATGCAGTGCTGCCATAACCATGAGTGATAACACTGCGGC
CAACTTACTTCTGACAACGATCGGAGGACCGAAGGAGCTAACCGCTTTTTTGCACAACATGGGGGATCAT
GTAACTCGCCTTGATCGTTGGGAACCGGAGCTGAATGAAGCCATACCAAACGACGAGCGTGACACCACGA
TGCCTGTAGCAATGGCAACAACGTTGCGCAAACTATTAACTGGCGAACTACTTACTCTAGCTTCCCGGCA
ACAATTAATAGACTGGATGGAGGCGGATAAAGTTGCAGGACCACTTCTGCGCTCGGCCCTTCCGGCTGGC
TGGTTTATTGCTGATAAATCTGGAGCCGGTGAGCGTGGGTCTCGCGGTATCATTGCAGCACTGGGGCCAG
ATGGTAAGCCCTCCCGTATCGTAGTTATCTACACGACGGGGAGTCAGGCAACTATGGATGAACGAAATAG
ACAGATCGCTGAGATAGGTGCCTCACTGATTAAGCATTGGTAACTGTCAGACCAAGTTTACTCATATATA
CTTTAGATTGATTTAAAACTTCATTTTTAATTTAAAAGGATCTAGGTGAAGATCCTTTTTGATAATCTCA
TGACCAAAATCCCTTAACGTGAGTTTTCGTTCCACTGAGCGTCAGACCCCGTAGAAAAGATCAAAGGATC
TTCTTGAGATCCTTTTTTTCTGCGCGTAATCTGCTGCTTGCAAACAAAAAAACCACCGCTACCAGCGGTG
GTTTGTTTGCCGGATCAAGAGCTACCAACTCTTTTTCCGAAGGTAACTGGCTTCAGCAGAGCGCAGATAC
CAAATACTGTTCTTCTAGTGTAGCCGTAGTTAGGCCACCACTTCAAGAACTCTGTAGCACCGCCTACATA
CCTCGCTCTGCTAATCCTGTTACCAGTGGCTGCTGCCAGTGGCGATAAGTCGTGTCTTACCGGGTTGGAC
TCAAGACGATAGTTACCGGATAAGGCGCAGCGGTCGGGCTGAACGGGGGGTTCGTGCACACAGCCCAGCT
TGGAGCGAACGACCTACACCGAACTGAGATACCTACAGCGTGAGCTATGAGAAAGCGCCACGCTTCCCGA
AGGGAGAAAGGCGGACAGGTATCCGGTAAGCGGCAGGGTCGGAACAGGAGAGCGCACGAGGGAGCTTCCA
GGGGGAAACGCCTGGTATCTTTATAGTCCTGTCGGGTTTCGCCACCTCTGACTTGAGCGTCGATTTTTGT
GATGCTCGTCAGGGGGGCGGAGCCTATGGAAAAACGCCAGCAACGCGGCCTTTTTACGGTTCCTGGCCTT
TTGCTGGCCTTTTGCTCACATGT
Features (pLannotate 1.2.2; 23 found; start..end, strand, type, name):
     12..39      +  repeat_region  AAV2 ITR (fragment): inverted terminal repeat of adeno-associated virus serotype 2 inverted
     68..95      +  repeat_region  AAV2 ITR (fragment): inverted terminal repeat of adeno-associated virus serotype 2 inverted
    175..622     +  promoter       hSyn promoter: human synapsin I promoter; confers neuron-specific expression (Kügler et al., 2003)
    636..653     +  misc_feature   MCS (fragment): pUC18/19 multiple cloning site
    660..693     +  protein_bind   lox2272: Cre-mediated recombination occurs in the 8-bp core sequence (GGATACTT). lox2272 sites are compatible with each other, but incompatible with loxP or loxN sites (Lee and Saito, 1988). Cre recombinase
    694..743     -  intron         β-globin intron (fragment): internally truncated intron from human β-globin
    744..777     +  protein_bind   loxP: Cre-mediated recombination occurs in the 8-bp core sequence (GCATACAT). Cre recombinase
    791..1708    +  CDS            Syp: SYPH_RAT - Experimental evidence at protein level: Swiss-Prot protein existence level 1. Possibly involved in structural functions as organizing other membrane components or in targeting the vesicles to the plasma membrane. Involved in the regulation of short-term and long-term synaptic plasticity (By similarity). From Rattus norvegicus (Rat).
   1719..2975    +  CDS            GCaMP6f (fragment): improved fluorescent protein-based calcium sensor (Chen et al., 2013)
   2984..3017    -  protein_bind   lox2272: Cre-mediated recombination occurs in the 8-bp core sequence (GGATACTT). lox2272 sites are compatible with each other, but incompatible with loxP or loxN sites (Lee and Saito, 1988). Cre recombinase
   3018..3067    -  intron         β-globin intron (fragment): internally truncated intron from human β-globin
   3068..3101    -  protein_bind   loxP: Cre-mediated recombination occurs in the 8-bp core sequence (GCATACAT). Cre recombinase
   3102..3126    +  misc_feature   MCS (fragment): pBluescript multiple cloning site
   3126..3714    +  misc_feature   WPRE: woodchuck hepatitis virus posttranscriptional regulatory element
   3746..4222    +  polyA_signal   hGH poly(A) signal: human growth hormone polyadenylation signal
   4262..4402    +  repeat_region  AAV2 ITR: inverted terminal repeat of adeno-associated virus serotype 2 inverted
   4407..4458    -  misc_feature   bom (fragment): basis of mobility region from pBR322
   4477..4932    +  rep_origin     f1 ori (sequence partly withheld): f1 bacteriophage origin of replication; arrow indicates direction of (+) strand synthesis
   4933..4982    -  misc_feature   bom (fragment): basis of mobility region from pBR322
   5084..5119    -  CDS            rop (fragment): Rop protein, which maintains plasmids at low copy number; rop
   5214..5318    +  promoter       AmpR promoter: bla
   5319..6179    +  CDS            AmpR: β-lactamase; bla; confers resistance to ampicillin, carbenicillin, and related antibiotics
   6350..6938    +  rep_origin     ori: high-copy-number ColE1/pMB1/pBR322/pUC origin of replication
