[The description below was written by a language model from this plasmid's Addgene catalogue record and pLannotate feature annotations shown in this document.]
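Description:
pAAV-synp-F-synaptophysin-GCaMP6f is an adeno-associated virus transfer plasmid for neuronal expression of a presynaptically targeted calcium indicator. It is built on a pAAV backbone in which AAV2 inverted terminal repeats flank the expression cassette so that it can be packaged into recombinant AAV particles. The plasmid is maintained in bacteria through a high-copy ColE1/pUC-type origin and selected with ampicillin via the β-lactamase gene. An f1 phage origin is also present. In the annotated sequence the upstream ITR is detected only as short fragments while the downstream ITR is complete. The sequenced record (about 7.0 kb) is also somewhat shorter than the catalogued size of 7.4 kb. The record does not explain this difference, although ITRs are prone to poor sequence coverage or rearrangement.

The payload is driven by the human synapsin I promoter, which restricts expression to neurons. It encodes rat synaptophysin, a synaptic vesicle membrane protein, followed directly by GCaMP6f, a fast GFP-based calcium sensor, so the fusion should report calcium signals at presynaptic terminals. A WPRE and the human growth hormone polyadenylation signal lie downstream to enhance transcript stability and processing. The coding sequence is bracketed by lox2272 and loxP pairs arranged in opposing orientations, the layout of a FLEX/DIO switch, which may be what the "F" in the name refers to. In the annotated sequence, however, the fusion lies in the same orientation as the promoter rather than inverted. As drawn, it would therefore be expressed without Cre, and Cre recombination would be expected to invert it and turn it off. The stated purpose mentions only expression under the synapsin promoter and does not address Cre dependence. Typical use would be AAV-mediated imaging of axonal or bouton calcium activity in neurons.
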