Addgene plasmid #102996: pAAV-synp-F-synaptophysin-GCaMP6f
Purpose: Expresses synaptophysin fused GCaMP6f under the synapsin promoter
Depositing lab: David Cox. Depositing organization: Harvard University.
Backbone
  Vector backbone: pAAV
  Total vector size (bp): 7408
  Vector type: Mammalian Expression, AAV
Growth in bacteria
  Bacterial resistance: Ampicillin, 100 μg/mL
  Growth temperature: 30°C
  Growth strain: NEB Stable
  Growth instructions: Although Stable strains are highly recommended, regular strains (eg, DH5alpha) can be used for better yield.
  Copy number: High Copy
Gene/Insert
  Gene/Insert name: Synaptophysin-GCaMP6f
  Species: H. sapiens (human), R. norvegicus (rat), Synthetic
  Insert size (bp): 2565
  Cloning method: Restriction Enzyme; 5′ cloning site AscI (unknown if destroyed); 3′ cloning site NheI (unknown if destroyed)
  Sequencing primers: 5′ GTCGACTCCGGAATAACTTCGTA
Terms and licenses: Academic/Nonprofit Terms; Industry Terms: Not Available to Industry
How to cite: pAAV-synp-F-synaptophysin-GCaMP6f was a gift from David Cox (Addgene plasmid # 102996 ; http://n2t.net/addgene:102996 ; RRID:Addgene_102996)
